Addgene plasmid #192434: LLP721_pSP14
Purpose: To test the relative expression strength of the Act2 promoter
Depositing lab: Ryan Lister. Depositing organization: University of Western Australia. Publication: Synthetic memory circuits for stable cell reprogramming in plants. Lloyd JPB, Ly F, Gong P, Pflueger J, Swain T, Pflueger C, Fourie E, Khan MA, Kidd BN, Lister R. Nat Biotechnol. 2022 Jul 4. pii: 10.1038/s41587-022-01383-2. doi: 10.1038/s41587-022-01383-2. PubMed 35788565.
Backbone
  Vector backbone: pAGM4673
  Backbone manufacturer: Sylvestre Marillonnet
  Vector type: Plant Expression, Synthetic Biology
Growth in bacteria
  Bacterial resistance: Kanamycin, 50 μg/mL
  Growth temperature: 30°C
  Growth strain: DH5alpha
  Copy number: Unknown
Gene/Insert
  Gene/Insert name: Act2::Rluc
  Species: Renilla reniformis
  Tag / fusion protein: PEST (C terminal on insert)
  Cloning method: Restriction Enzyme; 5′ cloning site unknown (unknown if destroyed)
Terms and licenses: Academic/Nonprofit Terms; Industry Terms: Not Available to Industry
Depositor comments: Other genes: long35S::Fluc
How to cite: LLP721_pSP14 was a gift from Ryan Lister (Addgene plasmid # 192434 ; http://n2t.net/addgene:192434 ; RRID:Addgene_192434)
