[The description below was written by a language model from this plasmid's Addgene catalogue record and pLannotate feature annotations shown in this document.]
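Description:
LLP721_pSP14 is a 13.2 kb binary T-DNA plasmid for plant expression, built on the pAGM4673 backbone, and designed as a dual-luciferase reporter for measuring the relative strength of the Act2 promoter. The backbone carries a kanamycin resistance gene (aphA-3 type, driven by the bla promoter) for bacterial selection. Replication relies on a high-copy ColE1/pUC-type origin together with the broad-host-range IncP oriV and its trfA initiator, an arrangement that normally allows maintenance in both E. coli and Agrobacterium. Nopaline-type left and right border repeats flank the region intended for transfer into plant cells.

Three plant expression units lie between the borders. The test unit is Act2::Rluc, encoding Renilla reniformis luciferase. Its coding sequence is interrupted by the potato ST-LS1 IV2 intron, which prevents functional expression in bacteria. The luciferase is fused at its C terminus to a PEST degradation tag, which the annotation matches to a fragment of Arabidopsis DREB2A, and the unit ends with a CaMV polyadenylation signal. The Act2 promoter itself was not annotated in the feature table but presumably occupies the unannotated stretch upstream of the intron.

The second unit is the normalisation reference, described by the depositor as long35S::Fluc. It uses an extended CaMV 35S promoter (whose upstream portion is picked up as a viral ORF fragment) and the TMV Ω translational enhancer to drive an intron-containing firefly luc+ gene, again with a CaMV terminator. The third unit places a hygromycin phosphotransferase gene under a sequence annotated as the rice Act1 promoter, with TMV Ω, for selection of transformed plant tissue. A residual lacZα cloning cassette lies near the right border. The Renilla-to-firefly signal ratio reports promoter strength, supporting part characterisation for synthetic gene circuits in plants.
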