Features (pLannotate 1.2.2; 29 found; start..end, strand, type, name):
    929..1117    +  intron         IV2 intron: modified second intron of the potato ST-LS1 gene (Vancanneyt et al., 1990)
   1115..2020    +  CDS            LUCI_RENRE: Experimental evidence at protein level: Swiss-Prot protein existence level 1. Upon binding the substrate, the enzyme catalyzes an oxygenation, producing a very short-lived hydroperoxide that cyclizes into a dioxetanone structure, which collapses, releasing a CO(2) molecule. The spontaneous breakdown of the dioxetanone releases the energy (about 50 kcal/mole) that is necessary to generate the excited state of the coelenteramide product, which is the singlet form of the monoanion. In vivo the product undergoes the process of nonradiative energy transfer to an accessory protein, a green fluoresce
   2027..2101    +  CDS            DREB2A (fragment): DRE2A_ARATH - Also known as ERF045. Experimental evidence at protein level: Swiss-Prot protein existence level 1. Transcriptional activator that binds specifically to the DNA sequence 5'-[AG]CCGAC-3'. Binding to the C-repeat/DRE element mediates high salinity- and dehydration-inducible transcription. From Arabidopsis thaliana (Mouse-ear cress).
   2145..2319    +  polyA_signal   CaMV poly(A) signal: cauliflower mosaic virus polyadenylation signal
   2342..3148    +  CDS            IBMP_CAMVB (fragment): Experimental evidence at protein level: Swiss-Prot protein existence level 1. Enhances the ribosomal termination-reinitiation event leading to the translation of major open reading frames on the polycistronic viral RNAs. From Cauliflower mosaic virus (strain Bari 1) (CaMV).
   3332..3677    +  promoter       CaMV 35S promoter: strong constitutive promoter from cauliflower mosaic virus
   3629..3675    +  promoter       minimal CaMV 35S promoter: minimal 35S promoter from cauliflower mosaic virus
   3696..3751    +  misc_feature   TMV Ω: translational enhancer from the tobacco mosaic virus 5'-leader sequence (Gallie et al., 1988)
   3753..3837    +  CDS            luciferase (fragment): firefly luciferase; luc+; enhanced luc+ version of the luciferase gene
   3837..4025    +  intron         IV2 intron: modified second intron of the potato ST-LS1 gene (Vancanneyt et al., 1990)
   4024..5592    +  CDS            luciferase (fragment): firefly luciferase; luc+; enhanced luc+ version of the luciferase gene
   5629..5803    +  polyA_signal   CaMV poly(A) signal: cauliflower mosaic virus polyadenylation signal
   5827..6667    +  promoter       Act1 promoter: rice actin promoter
   6683..6738    +  misc_feature   TMV Ω: translational enhancer from the tobacco mosaic virus 5'-leader sequence (Gallie et al., 1988)
   6740..7759    +  CDS            HygR: hygromycin B phosphotransferase confers resistance to hygromycin
   8314..8356    +  CDS            lacI (fragment): lac repressor; lacI; The lac repressor binds to the lac operator to inhibit transcription in E. coli. This inhibition can be relieved by adding lactose or isopropyl-β-D-thiogalactopyranoside (IPTG).
   8369..8390    +  protein_bind   CAP binding site: CAP binding activates transcription in the presence of cAMP. E. coli catabolite activator protein
   8405..8435    +  promoter       lac promoter: promoter for the E. coli lac operon
   8439..8461    +  protein_bind   lac operator (fragment): The lac repressor binds to the lac operator to inhibit transcription in E. coli. This inhibition can be relieved by adding lactose or isopropyl-β-D-thiogalactopyranoside (IPTG). lac repressor encoded by lacI
   8496..8552    -  misc_feature   MCS: pUC18/19 multiple cloning site
   8549..8706    +  CDS            lacZα (fragment): LacZα fragment of β-galactosidase; lacZ fragment
   8712..8811    -  misc_feature   bom (fragment): basis of mobility region from pBR322
   8934..8958    +  misc_feature   RB T-DNA repeat: right border repeat from nopaline C58 T-DNA
   9055..9686    +  rep_origin     oriV: incP origin of replication
   9777..9881    +  promoter       AmpR promoter: bla
   9882..10676   +  CDS            KanR: aminoglycoside phosphotransferase; aphA-3; confers resistance to kanamycin
  10847..11435   +  rep_origin     ori: high-copy-number ColE1/pMB1/pBR322/pUC origin of replication
  11771..12916   +  CDS            trfA: TRFA_ECOLX - Experimental evidence at protein level: Swiss-Prot protein existence level 1. Also involved in plasmid copy number control, promoting intermolecular coupling of protein bound iterons at oriV, which inhibits replication initiation. From Escherichia coli.
  13065..13089   +  misc_feature   LB T-DNA repeat: left border repeat from nopaline C58 T-DNA
>Addgene plasmid #192434 | LLP721_pSP14 | addgene full sequence | sequence record 378120 | Addgene NGS Result
GTGCCGAATTCGGATCCGGAGTCGACAAAATTTAGAACGAACTTAATTATGATCTCAAATACATTGATAC
ATATCTCATCTAGATCTAGGTTATCATTATGTAAGAAAGTTTTGACGAATATGGCACGACAAAATGGCTA
GACTCGATGTAATTGGTATCTCAACTCAACATTATACTTATACCAAACATTAGTTAGACAAAATTTAAAC
AACTATTTTTTATGTATGCAAGAGTCAGCATATGTATAATTGATTCAGAATCGTTTTGACGAGTTCGGAT
GTAGTAGTAGCCATTATTTAATGTACATACTAATCGTGAATAGTGAATATGATGAAACATTGTATCTTAT
TGTATAAATATCCATAAACACATCATGAAAGACACTTTCTTTCACGGTCTGAATTAATTATGATACAATT
CTAATAGAAAACGAATTAAATTACGTTGAATTGTATGAAATCTAATTGAACAAGCCAACCACGACGACGA
CTAACGTTGCCTGGATTGACTCGGTTTAAGTTAACCACTAAAAAAACGGAGCTGTCATGTAACACGCGGA
TCGAGCAGGTCACAGTCATGAAGCCATCAAAGCAAAAGAACTAATCCAAGGGCTGAGATGATTAATTAGT
TTAAAAATTAGTTAACACGAGGGAAAAGGCTGTCTGACAGCCAGGTCACGTTATCTTTACCTGTGGTCGA
AATGATTCGTGTCTGTCGATTTTAATTATTTTTTTGAAAGGCCGAAAATAAAGTTGTAAGAGATAAACCC
GCCTATATAAATTCATATATTTTCCTCTCCGCTTTGAATACTGTTTATTTACAAGAGCGTACGGTTCAAC
CCCTGCCTCCCCTGTAAAACTCCCTAGACTTAAATCTTTTCTTTCTAGTATCTTTTCAATGACTTCAAAG
GTGTATGATCCTGAGCAGGTAAGTTTCTGCTTCTACCTTTGATATATATATAATAATTATCATTAATTAG
TAGTAATATAATATTTCAAATATTTTTTTCAAAATAAAAGAATGTAGTATATAGCAATTGCTTTTCTGTA
GTTTATAAGTGTGTATATTTTAATTTATAACTTTTCTAATATATGACCAAAATTTGTTGATGTGCAGAGA
AAAAGAATGATAACTGGTCCACAATGGTGGGCAAGATGTAAACAGATGAACGTGCTTGATTCTTTCATTA
ATTACTACGATTCAGAAAAGCACGCTGAGAATGCAGTTATCTTTCTTCACGGAAACGCTGCATCTTCATA
TTTGTGGAGACATGTTGTGCCTCACATTGAACCAGTGGCTAGGTGTATTATCCCAGATCTTATCGGAATG
GGAAAGTCTGGTAAATCTGGAAATGGTTCTTACAGACTTTTGGATCATTATAAGTACCTCACAGCTTGGT
TCGAACTTCTCAACTTACCTAAGAAGATTATTTTCGTTGGACACGATTGGGGTGCTTGCTTGGCATTCCA
TTACTCATACGAACACCAAGATAAGATCAAAGCTATAGTTCATGCAGAGAGTGTTGTGGATGTGATAGAA
TCTTGGGATGAGTGGCCAGATATTGAAGAGGATATTGCTTTGATCAAGTCTGAAGAGGGAGAAAAGATGG
TTCTCGAAAATAACTTTTTCGTGGAAACTATGCTTCCTTCAAAGATTATGAGAAAATTGGAACCAGAAGA
GTTTGCTGCATATCTCGAACCTTTCAAGGAAAAAGGAGAGGTTAGAAGGCCAACACTCAGTTGGCCTAGG
GAAATACCATTAGTTAAGGGAGGTAAACCTGATGTTGTGCAGATCGTGAGAAATTATAACGCTTACCTTA
GGGCATCAGATGATTTGCCTAAGATGTTTATCGAGTCAGATCCAGGATTTTTCAGTAATGCTATAGTTGA
AGGTGCAAAGAAATTTCCAAACACCGAGTTCGTTAAGGTGAAAGGATTGCATTTCTCACAAGAAGATGCT
CCTGATGAGATGGGAAAGTATATTAAGTCTTTTGTTGAAAGAGTGCTCAAAAACGAGCAGGGTTCTCGAT
CTGATGCTTCTGAAGTAACGTCAACAAGCTCCCAGTCTGAGGTATGCACAGTGGAAACGCCAGGTTGTGT
TGGTTCTTAAGCTTCTCTAGCTAGAGTCGATCGACAAGCTCGAGTTTCTCCATAATAATGTGTGAGTAGT
TCCCAGATAAGGGAATTAGGGTTCCTATAGGGTTTCGCTCATGTGTTGAGCATATAAGAAACCCTTAGTA
TGTATTTGTATTTGTAAAATACTTCTATCAATAAAATTTCTAATTCCTAAAACCAAAATCCAGTACTAAA
ATCCAGATCGCTGCAAGAATTCAAGCTTGGAGGAATTCCAATCCCACAAAAATCTGAGCTTAACAGCACA
GTTGCTCCTCTCAGAGCAGAATCGGGTATTCAACACCCTCATATCAACTACTACGTTGTGTATAACGGTC
CACATGCCGGTATATACGATGACTGGGGTTGTACAAAGGCGGCAACAAACGGCGTTCCCGGAGTTGCACA
CAAGAAATTTGCCACTATTACAGAGGCAAGAGCAGCAGCTGACGCGTACACAACAAGTCAGCAAACAGAC
AGGTTGAACTTCATCCCCAAAGGAGAAGCTCAACTCAAGCCCAAGAGCTTTGCTAAGGCCCTAACAAGCC
CACCAAAGCAAAAAGCCCACTGGCTCACGCTAGGAACCAAAAGGCCCAGCAGTGATCCAGCCCCAAAAGA
GATCTCCTTTGCCCCGGAGATTACAATGGACGATTTCCTCTATCTTTACGATCTAGGAAGGAAGTTCGAA
GGTGAAGGTGACGACACTATGTTCACCACTGATAATGAGAAGGTTAGCCTCTTCAATTTCAGAAAGAATG
CTGACCCACAGATGGTTAGAGAGGCCTACGCAGCAAGTCTCATCAAGACGATCTACCCGAGTAACAATCT
CCAGGAGATCAAATACCTTCCCAAGAAGGTTAAAGATGCAGTCAAAAGATTCAGGACTAATTGCATCAAG
AACACAGAGAAAGACATATTTCTCAAGATCAGAAGTACTATTCCAGTATGGACGATTCAAGGCTTGCTTC
ATAAACCAAGGCAAGTAATAGAGATTGGAGTCTCTAAAAAGGTAGTTCCTACTGAATCTAAGGCCATGCA
TGGAGTCTAAGATTCAAATCGAGGATCTAACAGAACTCGCCGTCAAGACTGGCGAACAGTTCATACAGAG
TCTTTTACGACTCAATGACAAGAAGAAAATCTTCGTCAACATGGTGGAGCACGACACTCTGGTCTACTCC
AAAAATGTCAAAGATACAGTCTCAGAAGATCAAAGGGCTATTGAGACTTTTCAACAAAGGATAATTTCGG
GAAACCTCCTCGGATTCCATTGCCCAGCTATCTGTCACTTCATCGAAAGGACAGTAGAAAAGGAAGGTGG
CTCCTACAAATGCCATCATTGCGATAAAGGAAAGGCTATCATTCAAGATCTCTCTGCCGACAGTGGTCCC
AAAGATGGACCCCCACCCACGAGGAGCATCGTGGAAAAAGAAGAGGTTCCAACCACGTCTACAAAGCAAG
TGGATTGATGTGACATCTCCACTGACGTAAGGGATGACGCACAATCCCACTATCCTTCGCAAGACCCTTC
CTCTATATAAGGAAGTTCATTTCATTTGGAGAGGACACGCTACTGTATTTTTACAACAATTACCAACAAC
AACAAACAACAAACAACATTACAATTACTATTTACAATTACAATGGAGGACGCCAAAAACATAAAGAAAG
GCCCGGCGCCATTCTATCCGCTGGAAGATGGAACCGCTGGAGAGCAACTGCATAAGGTAAGTTTCTGCTT
CTACCTTTGATATATATATAATAATTATCATTAATTAGTAGTAATATAATATTTCAAATATTTTTTTCAA
AATAAAAGAATGTAGTATATAGCAATTGCTTTTCTGTAGTTTATAAGTGTGTATATTTTAATTTATAACT
TTTCTAATATATGACCAAAATTTGTTGATGTGCAGGCTATGAAGAGATACGCCCTGGTTCCTGGAACAAT
TGCTTTTACAGATGCACATATCGAGGTGGACATCACTTACGCTGAGTACTTCGAAATGTCCGTTCGGTTG
GCAGAAGCTATGAAACGATATGGGCTGAATACAAATCACAGAATCGTCGTATGCAGTGAAAACTCTCTTC
AATTCTTTATGCCGGTGTTGGGCGCGTTATTTATCGGAGTTGCAGTTGCGCCCGCGAACGACATTTATAA
TGAACGTGAATTGCTCAACAGTATGGGCATTTCGCAGCCTACCGTGGTGTTCGTTTCCAAAAAGGGGTTG
CAAAAAATTTTGAACGTGCAAAAAAAGCTCCCAATCATCCAAAAAATTATTATCATGGATTCTAAAACGG
ATTACCAGGGATTTCAGTCGATGTACACGTTCGTCACATCTCATCTACCTCCCGGTTTTAATGAATACGA
TTTTGTGCCAGAGTCCTTCGATAGGGACAAGACAATTGCACTGATCATGAACTCCTCTGGATCTACTGGT
CTGCCTAAAGGTGTCGCTCTGCCTCATAGAACTGCCTGCGTGAGATTCTCGCATGCCAGAGATCCTATTT
TTGGCAATCAAATCATTCCGGATACTGCGATTTTAAGTGTTGTTCCATTCCATCACGGTTTTGGAATGTT
TACTACACTCGGATATTTGATATGTGGATTTCGAGTCGTCTTAATGTATAGATTTGAAGAGGAGCTGTTT
CTGAGGAGCCTTCAGGATTACAAGATTCAAAGTGCGCTGCTGGTGCCAACCCTATTCTCCTTCTTCGCCA
AAAGCACTCTGATTGACAAATACGATTTATCTAATTTACACGAAATTGCTTCTGGTGGCGCTCCCCTCTC
TAAGGAAGTCGGGGAAGCGGTTGCCAAGAGGTTCCATCTGCCAGGTATCAGGCAAGGATATGGGCTCACT
GAGACTACATCAGCTATTCTGATTACACCCGAGGGGGATGATAAACCGGGCGCGGTCGGTAAAGTTGTTC
CATTTTTTGAAGCGAAGGTTGTGGATCTGGATACCGGGAAAACGCTGGGCGTTAATCAAAGAGGCGAACT
GTGTGTGAGAGGTCCTATGATTATGTCCGGTTATGTAAACAATCCGGAAGCGACCAACGCCTTGATTGAC
AAGGATGGATGGCTACATTCTGGAGACATAGCTTACTGGGACGAGGACGAACACTTCTTCATCGTTGACC
GCCTGAAGTCTCTGATTAAGTACAAAGGCTATCAGGTGGCTCCCGCTGAATTGGAATCCATCTTGCTCCA
ACACCCCAACATCTTCGACGCAGGTGTCGCAGGTCTACCCGACGATGACGCCGGTGAACTTCCCGCCGCC
GTTGTTGTTTTGGAGCACGGAAAGACGATGACGGAAAAAGAGATCGTGGATTACGTCGCCAGTCAAGTAA
CAACCGCGAAAAAGTTGCGCGGAGGAGTTGTGTTTGTGGACGAAGTACCGAAAGGTCTTACCGGAAAACT
CGACGCAAGAAAAATCAGAGAGATCCTCATAAAGGCCAAGAAGGGCGGAAAGATCGCCGTGTGAGCTTCT
CTAGCTAGAGTCGATCGACAAGCTCGAGTTTCTCCATAATAATGTGTGAGTAGTTCCCAGATAAGGGAAT
TAGGGTTCCTATAGGGTTTCGCTCATGTGTTGAGCATATAAGAAACCCTTAGTATGTATTTGTATTTGTA
AAATACTTCTATCAATAAAATTTCTAATTCCTAAAACCAAAATCCAGTACTAAAATCCAGATCGCTACTA
GAATTCGAGCTCGGAGGAGGTCATTCATATGCTTGAGAAGAGAGTCGGGATAGTCCAAAATAAAACAAAG
GTAAGATTACCTGGTCAAAAGTGAAAACATCAGTTAAAAGGTGGTATAAAGTAAAATATCGGTAATAAAA
GGTGGCCCAAAGTGAAATTTACTCTTTTCTACTATTATAAAAATTGAGGATGTTTTTGTCGGTACTTTGA
TACGTCATTTTTGTATGAATTGGTTTTTAAGTTTATTCGCTTTTGGAAATGCATATCTGTATTTGAGTCG
GGTTTTAAGTTCGTTTGCTTTTGTAAATACAGAGGGATTTGTATAAGAAATATCTTTAAAAAAACCCATA
TGCTAATTTGACATAATTTTTGAGAAAAATATATATTCAGGCGAATTCTCACAATGAACAATAATAAGAT
TAAAATAGCTTTCCCCCGTTGCAGCGCATGGGTATTTTTTCTAGTAAAAATAAAAGATAAACTTAGACTC
AAAACATTTACAAAAACAACCCCTAAAGTTCCTAAAGCCCAAAGTGCTATCCACGATCCATAGCAAGCCC
AGCCCAACCCAACCCAACCCAACCCACCCCAGTCCAGCCAACTGGACAATAGTCTCCACACCCCCCCACT
ATCACCGTGAGTTGTCCGCACGCACCGCACGTCTCGCAGCCAAAAAAAAAAAAAGAAAGAAAAAAAAGAA
AAAGAAAAAACAGCAGGTGGGTCCGGGTCGTGGGGGCCGGAAACGCGAGGAGGATCGCGAGCCAGCGACG
AGGCCGGCCCTCCCTCCGCTTCCAAAGAAACGCCCCCCATCGCCACTATATACATACCCCCCCCTCTCCT
CCCATCCCCCCAACCCTTACTGTATTTTTACAACAATTACCAACAACAACAAACAACAAACAACATTACA
ATTACTATTTACAATTACAATGAAAAAGCCTGAACTCACCGCGACGTCTGTCGAGAAGTTTCTGATCGAA
AAGTTCGACAGCGTCTCCGACCTGATGCAGCTCTCGGAGGGCGAAGAATCTCGTGCTTTCAGCTTCGATG
TAGGAGGGCGTGGATATGTCCTGCGGGTAAATAGCTGCGCCGATGGTTTCTACAAAGATCGTTATGTTTA
TCGGCACTTTGCATCGGCCGCGCTCCCGATTCCGGAAGTGCTTGACATTGGGGAGTTTAGCGAGAGCCTG
ACCTATTGCATCTCCCGCCGTTCACAGGGTGTCACGTTGCAAGACCTGCCTGAAACCGAACTGCCCGCTG
TTCTACAACCGGTCGCGGAGGCTATGGATGCGATCGCTGCGGCCGATCTTAGCCAGACGAGCGGGTTCGG
CCCATTCGGACCGCAAGGAATCGGTCAATACACTACATGGCGTGATTTCATATGCGCGATTGCTGATCCC
CATGTGTATCACTGGCAAACTGTGATGGACGACACCGTCAGTGCGTCCGTCGCGCAGGCTCTCGATGAGC
TGATGCTTTGGGCCGAGGACTGCCCCGAAGTCCGGCACCTCGTGCACGCGGATTTCGGCTCCAACAATGT
CCTGACGGACAATGGCCGCATAACAGCGGTCATTGACTGGAGCGAGGCGATGTTCGGGGATTCCCAATAC
GAGGTCGCCAACATCTTCTTCTGGAGGCCGTGGTTGGCTTGTATGGAGCAGCAGACGCGCTACTTCGAGC
GGAGGCATCCGGAGCTTGCAGGATCGCCACGACTCCGGGCGTATATGCTCCGCATTGGTCTTGACCAACT
CTATCAGAGCTTGGTTGACGGCAATTTCGATGATGCAGCTTGGGCGCAGGGTCGATGCGACGCAATCGTC
CGATCCGGAGCCGGGACTGTCGGGCGTACACAAATCGCCCGCAGAAGCGCGGCCGTCTGGACCGATGGCT
GTGTAGAAGTACTCGCCGATAGTGGAAACCGACGCCCCAGCACTCGTCCGAGGGCAAAGAAATGAGCTTG
TTTGAGTATTATGGCATTGGAAAAGCTGTTTTCTTCTATCATTTGTTCTGCTTGTAATTTACTGTGTTCT
TTCAGTTTTTGTTTTCGGACATCAAAATGCAAATGGATGGATAAGAGTTAATAAATGATATGGTCCTTTT
GTTCATTCTCAAATTATTATTATCTGTTGTTTTTACTTTAATGGGTTGAATTTAAGTAAGAAAGGAACTA
ACAGTGTGATATTAAGGTGCAATGTTAGACATATAAAACAGTCTTTCACCTCTCTTTGGTTATGTCTTGA
ATTGGTTTGTTTCTTCACTTATCTGTGTAATCAAGTTTACTATGAGTCTATGATCAAGTAATTATGCAAT
CAAGTTAAGTACAGTATAGGCTTTTTGTGTCGACATTTATTCACTTTCCTTTCTGCAATTTTCAAATCAT
GTTTGTAGTTTTTATTGGACTTGATGAATCTCTCTTACCACCAAAATAGAACATTTTTTCTTGATATACC
AGAATCTCAATATTTGTCTGATAATTATTCTAGCTGAGCGCTTTACTGAGACCGCAGCTGGCACGACAGG
TTTCCCGACTGGAAAGCGGGCAGTGAGCGCAACGCAATTAATGTGAGTTAGCTCACTCATTAGGCACCCC
AGGCTTTACACTTTATGCTTCCGGCTCGTATGTTGTGTGGAATTGTGAGCGGATAACAATTTCACACAGG
AAACAGCTATGACCATGATTACGCCAAGCTTGCATGCCTGCAGGTCGACTCTAGAGGATCCCCGGGTACC
GAGCTCGAATTCACTGGCCGTCGTTTTACAACGTCGTGACTGGGAAAACCCTGGCGTTACCCAACTTAAT
CGCCTTGCAGCACATCCCCCTTTCGCCAGCTGGCGTAATAGCGAAGAGGCCCGCACCGATCGCCCTTCCC
AACAGTTGCGCAGCCTGAATGGCGAATGGCGCCTGATGCGGTATTTTCTCCTTACGCATCTGTGCGGTAT
TTCACACCGCATATGGTGCACTCTCAGTACAATCTGCTCTGATGCCGCATAGTTAAGCCAGCCCCGACAC
CCGCCAACACCCGCTGACGCGCCCTGACGGGCTTGTCTGCTCCCGGCATCCGCTTACAGACAAGCTGTGA
CGGTCTCAGGGACACGAAGTGATCCGTTTAAACTATCAGTGTTTGACAGGATATATTGGCGGGTAAACCT
AAGAGAAAAGAGCGTTTATTAGAATAATCGGATATTTAAAAGGGCGTGAAAAGGTTTATCCGTTCGTCCA
TTTGTATGTGCCAGCCGCCTTTGCGACGCTCACCGGGCTGGTTGCCCTCGCCGCTGGGCTGGCGGCCGTC
TATGGCCCTGCAAACGCGCCAGAAACGCCGTCGAAGCCGTGTGCGAGACACCGCGGCCGCCGGCGTTGTG
GATACCTCGCGGAAAACTTGGCCCTCACTGACAGATGAGGGGCGGACGTTGACACTTGAGGGGCCGACTC
ACCCGGCGCGGCGTTGACAGATGAGGGGCAGGCTCGATTTCGGCCGGCGACGTGGAGCTGGCCAGCCTCG
CAAATCGGCGAAAACGCCTGATTTTACGCGAGTTTCCCACAGATGATGTGGACAAGCCTGGGGATAAGTG
CCCTGCGGTATTGACACTTGAGGGGCGCGACTACTGACAGATGAGGGGCGCGATCCTTGACACTTGAGGG
GCAGAGTGCTGACAGATGAGGGGCGCACCTATTGACATTTGAGGGGCTGTCCACAGGCAGAAAATCCAGC
ATTTGCAAGGGTTTCCGCCCGTTTTTCGGCCACCGCTAACCTGTCTTTTAACCTGCTTTTAAACCAATAT
TTATAAACCTTGTTTTTAACCAGGGCTGCGCCCTGTGCGCGTGACCGCGCACGCCGAAGGGGGGTGCCCC
CCCTTCTCGAACCCTCCCGGCCCGCTAACGCGGGCCTCCCATCCCCCCAGGGGCTGCGCCCCTCGGCCGC
GAACGGCCTCACCCCAAAAATGGCAGCGCTGGCCAATTCCCGAGTGCGCGGAACCCCTATTTGTTTATTT
TTCTAAATACATTCAAATATGTATCCGCTCATGAGACAATAACCCTGATAAATGCTTCAATAATATTGAA
AAAGGAAGAGTATGGCTAAAATGAGAATATCACCGGAATTGAAAAAACTGATCGAAAAATACCGCTGCGT
AAAAGATACGGAAGGAATGTCTCCTGCTAAGGTATATAAGCTGGTGGGAGAAAATGAAAACCTATATTTA
AAAATGACGGACAGCCGGTATAAAGGGACCACCTATGATGTGGAACGGGAAAAGGACATGATGCTATGGC
TGGAAGGAAAGCTGCCTGTTCCAAAGGTCCTGCACTTTGAACGGCATGATGGCTGGAGCAATCTGCTCAT
GAGTGAGGCCGATGGCGTCCTTTGCTCGGAAGAGTATGAAGATGAACAAAGCCCTGAAAAGATTATCGAG
CTGTATGCGGAGTGCATCAGGCTCTTTCACTCCATCGACATATCGGATTGTCCCTATACGAATAGCTTAG
ACAGCCGCTTAGCCGAATTGGATTACTTACTGAATAACGATCTGGCCGATGTGGATTGCGAAAACTGGGA
AGAGGACACTCCATTTAAAGATCCGCGCGAGCTGTATGATTTTTTAAAGACGGAAAAGCCCGAAGAGGAA
CTTGTCTTTTCCCACGGCGACCTGGGAGACAGCAACATCTTTGTGAAAGATGGCAAAGTAAGTGGCTTTA
TTGATCTTGGGAGAAGCGGCAGGGCGGACAAGTGGTATGACATTGCCTTCTGCGTCCGGTCGCTCAGGGA
GGATATCGGGGAAGAACAGTATGTCGAGCTATTTTTTGACTTACTGGGGATCAAGCCTGATTGGGAGAAA
ATAAAATATTATATTTTACTGGATGAATTGTTTTAGCTGTCAGACCAAGTTTACTCATATATACTTTAGA
TTGATTTAAAACTTCATTTTTAATTTAAAAGGATCTAGGTGAAGATCCTTTTTGATAATCTCATGACCAA
AATCCCTTAACGTGAGTTTTCGTTCCACTGAGCGTCAGACCCCGTAGAAAAGATCAAAGGATCTTCTTGA
GATCCTTTTTTTCTGCGCGTAATCTGCTGCTTGCAAACAAAAAAACCACCGCTACCAGCGGTGGTTTGTT
TGCCGGATCAAGAGCTACCAACTCTTTTTCCGAAGGTAACTGGCTTCAGCAGAGCGCAGATACCAAATAC
TGTTCTTCTAGTGTAGCCGTAGTTAGGCCACCACTTCAAGAACTCTGTAGCACCGCCTACATACCTCGCT
CTGCTAATCCTGTTACCAGTGGCTGCTGCCAGTGGCGATAAGTCGTGTCTTACCGGGTTGGACTCAAGAC
GATAGTTACCGGATAAGGCGCAGCGGTCGGGCTGAACGGGGGGTTCGTGCACACAGCCCAGCTTGGAGCG
AACGACCTACACCGAACTGAGATACCTACAGCGTGAGCTATGAGAAAGCGCCACGCTTCCCGAAGGGAGA
AAGGCGGACAGGTATCCGGTAAGCGGCAGGGTCGGAACAGGAGAGCGCACGAGGGAGCTTCCAGGGGGAA
ACGCCTGGTATCTTTATAGTCCTGTCGGGTTTCGCCACCTCTGACTTGAGCGTCGATTTTTGTGATGCTC
GTCAGGGGGGCGGAGCCTATGGAAAAACGCCAGCAACGCGGCCTTTTTACGGTTCCTGGCAGATCCTAGA
TGTGGCGCAACGATGCCGGCGACAAGCAGGAGCGCACCGACTTCTTCCGCATCAAGTGTTTTGGCTCTCA
GGCCGAGGCCCACGGCAAGTATTTGGGCAAGGGGTCGCTGGTATTCGTGCAGGGCAAGATTCGGAATACC
AAGTACGAGAAGGACGGCCAGACGGTCTACGGGACCGACTTCATTGCCGATAAGGTGGATTATCTGGACA
CCAAGGCACCAGGCGGGTCAAATCAGGAATAAGGGCACATTGCCCCGGCGTGAGTCGGGGCAATCCCGCA
AGGAGGGTGAATGAATCGGACGTTTGACCGGAAGGCATACAGGCAAGAACTGATCGACGCGGGGTTTTCC
GCCGAGGATGCCGAAACCATCGCAAGCCGCACCGTCATGCGTGCGCCCCGCGAAACCTTCCAGTCCGTCG
GCTCGATGGTCCAGCAAGCTACGGCCAAGATCGAGCGCGACAGCGTGCAACTGGCTCCCCCTGCCCTGCC
CGCGCCATCGGCCGCCGTGGAGCGTTCGCGTCGTCTTGAACAGGAGGCGGCAGGTTTGGCGAAGTCGATG
ACCATCGACACGCGAGGAACTATGACGACCAAGAAGCGAAAAACCGCCGGCGAGGACCTGGCAAAACAGG
TCAGCGAGGCCAAGCAGGCCGCGTTGCTGAAACACACGAAGCAGCAGATCAAGGAAATGCAGCTTTCCTT
GTTCGATATTGCGCCGTGGCCGGACACGATGCGAGCGATGCCAAACGACACGGCCCGCTCTGCCCTGTTC
ACCACGCGCAACAAGAAAATCCCGCGCGAGGCGCTGCAAAACAAGGTCATTTTCCACGTCAACAAGGACG
TGAAGATCACCTACACCGGCGTCGAGCTGCGGGCCGACGATGACGAACTGGTGTGGCAGCAGGTGTTGGA
GTACGCGAAGCGCACCCCTATCGGCGAGCCGATCACCTTCACGTTCTACGAGCTTTGCCAGGACCTGGGC
TGGTCGATCAATGGCCGGTATTACACGAAGGCCGAGGAATGCCTGTCGCGCCTACAGGCGACGGCGATGG
GCTTCACGTCCGACCGCGTTGGGCACCTGGAATCGGTGTCGCTGCTGCACCGCTTCCGCGTCCTGGACCG
TGGCAAGAAAACGTCCCGTTGCCAGGTCCTGATCGACGAGGAAATCGTCGTGCTGTTTGCTGGCGACCAC
TACACGAAATTCATATGGGAGAAGTACCGCAAGCTGTCGCCGACGGCCCGACGGATGTTCGACTATTTCA
GCTCGCACCGGGAGCCGTACCCGCTCAAGCTGGAAACCTTCCGCCTCATGTGCGGATCGGATTCCACCCG
CGTGAAGAAGTGGCGCGAGCAGGTCGGCGAAGCCTGCGAAGAGTTGCGAGGCAGCGGCCTGGTGGAACAC
GCCTGGGTCAATGATGACCTGGTGCATTGCAAACGCTAGGGCCTTGTGGGGTCAGTTCCGGCTGGGGGTT
CAGCAGCCCCTGCTCGGATCTGTTGGACCGGACAGTAGTCATGGTTGATGGGCTGCCTGTATCGAGTGGT
GATTTTGTGCCGAGCTGCCGGTCGGGGAGCTGTTGGCTGGCTGGTGGCAGGATATATTGTGGTGTAAACA
AATTGACGCTTAGACAACTTAATAACACATTGCGGACGTTTTTAATGTACTGGGGTTGAACACTCT
